Addgene plasmid #141471: TFORF0004
Purpose: Lentiviral vector for overexpressing the HIF3A transcription factor ORF with a unique 24-bp barcode. Barcodes facilitate identification of transcription factors in pooled screens.
Depositing lab: Feng Zhang. Depositing organization: Broad Institute. Publication: A transcription factor atlas of directed differentiation. Joung J, Ma S, Tay T, Geiger-Schuller KR, Kirchgatterer PC, Verdine VK, Guo B, Arias-Garcia MA, Allen WE, Singh A, Kuksenko O, Abudayyeh OO, Gootenberg JS, Fu Z, Macrae RK, Buenrostro JD, Regev A, Zhang F. Cell. 2023 Jan 5;186(1):209-229.e26. doi: 10.1016/j.cell.2022.11.026. PubMed 36608654.
Backbone
  Vector backbone: pLX_TRC317
  Backbone manufacturer: Broad Institute Genetic Perturbation Platform
  Backbone size w/o insert (bp): 8264
  Vector type: Mammalian Expression, Lentiviral
  Selectable markers: Puromycin
Growth in bacteria
  Bacterial resistance: Ampicillin, 100 μg/mL
  Growth temperature: 37°C
  Growth strain: NEB Stable
  Copy number: High Copy
Gene/Insert
  Gene/Insert name: HIF3A
  Species: H. sapiens (human)
  Insert size (bp): 1886
  Entrez Gene: HIF3A (a.k.a. HIF-3A, HIF3-alpha-1, IPAS, MOP7, PASD7, bHLHe17)
  Promoter: EF1a
  Cloning method: Unknown
  Sequencing primers: 5′ GGGTGGAGACTGAAGTTAGGCCAG; 3′ CACATAGCGTAAAAGGAGCAACATAG
Terms and licenses: Academic/Nonprofit Terms; Industry Terms: Not Available to Industry
Depositor comments: XM_005259153,ENST00000600383 . The transcription factor ORF portion of this plasmid was synthesized by Genewiz. Please test multiple small colonies in case of plasmid recombination. To make this collection available in a timely manner, a portion of this collection was not fully sequenced by Addgene. If an Addgene verified full plasmid sequence is not available, please contact us prior to placing an order to request the full sequence.
How to cite: TFORF0004 was a gift from Feng Zhang (Addgene plasmid # 141471 ; http://n2t.net/addgene:141471 ; RRID:Addgene_141471)
