[The description below was written by a language model from this plasmid's Addgene catalogue record and pLannotate feature annotations shown in this document.]
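Description:
TFORF0004 is a lentiviral mammalian expression plasmid built on the pLX_TRC317 backbone and carrying the human HIF3A transcription factor open reading frame together with a unique 24-bp barcode. It is propagated in E. coli through a high-copy ColE1/pUC-type origin with ampicillin resistance (bla). An f1 origin and remnants of a lac/lacZα cloning region flanked by T3 and T7 promoters are also present in the bacterial backbone. The depositor notes that the plasmid may recombine during propagation, a known tendency of LTR-containing vectors.

The viral portion has a third-generation, self-inactivating layout. An RSV promoter is fused to a truncated HIV-1 5' LTR and drives genomic RNA production in packaging cells. It is followed by the Ψ packaging signal with a gag fragment, the Rev response element, a cPPT/CTS, the WPRE and a ΔU3 3' LTR, with an SV40 poly(A) signal downstream. Within the provirus, an SV40 early promoter drives puromycin N-acetyltransferase for selection of transduced cells, and a separate EF-1α promoter drives the HIF3A ORF of roughly 1.9 kb. The annotation tool matched the ORF's start to a mouse Hif3a entry and the remainder to human HIF3A, which most likely reflects sequence conservation or isoform differences, since the record lists a human transcript. The barcode is not annotated as a feature, so its position is not stated, although short unassigned fragments lie between the ORF and the WPRE.

The construct belongs to a barcoded transcription factor ORF collection. It is intended for overexpression of HIF3A, and the barcode allows each factor to be identified in pooled screens, such as those of directed differentiation.
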