Features (pLannotate 1.2.2; 33 found; start..end, strand, type, name):
      5..231     +  promoter       RSV promoter: Rous sarcoma virus enhancer/promoter
    232..412     +  LTR            5' LTR (truncated): truncated 5' long terminal repeat (LTR) from HIV-1
    459..584     +  misc_feature   HIV-1 Ψ: packaging signal of human immunodeficiency virus type 1
    568..931     +  CDS            HIV-1 gag (fragment): gag protein from human immunodeficiency virus 1; gag
   1077..1310    +  misc_feature   RRE: The Rev response element (RRE) of HIV-1 allows for Rev-dependent mRNA export from the nucleus to the cytoplasm.
   1687..1713    +  CDS            Rev (fragment): human immunodeficiency virus 1 (HIV-1) Rev protein; rev; enhances nuclear export of unspliced and incompletely spliced viral mRNAs
   1720..1743    +  promoter       SV40 promoter (fragment): SV40 early promoter
   1744..1815    +  promoter       SV40 promoter (fragment): SV40 enhancer and early promoter
   1839..1974    +  rep_origin     SV40 ori: SV40 origin of replication
   2020..2616    +  CDS            PuroR (fragment): puromycin N-acetyltransferase; pac from Streptomyces; confers resistance to puromycin
   2665..2782    +  misc_feature   cPPT/CTS: central polypurine tract and central termination sequence of HIV-1
   2847..2913    +  CDS            small t antigen (fragment): SV40 (simian virus 40) small t antigen
   2920..4098    +  promoter       EF-1α promoter: strong constitutive promoter for human elongation factor EF-1α
   4117..4290    +  CDS            Hif3a (fragment): HIF3A_MOUSE - Also known as Mop7 From Mus musculus (Mouse).
   4268..5821    +  CDS            HIF3A (fragment): HIF3A_HUMAN - Also known as BHLHE17, MOP7, PASD7. Experimental evidence at protein level: Swiss-Prot protein existence level 1. [Isoform 5]: Attenuates the ability of transcription factor HIF1A to bind to hypoxia-responsive elements (HRE) located within the enhancer/promoter of hypoxia-inducible target genes and hence inhibits HRE-driven transcriptional activation. From Homo sapiens (Human).
   5841..5859    +  polyA_signal   hGH poly(A) signal (fragment): human growth hormone polyadenylation signal
   5912..5965    +  promoter       U6 promoter (fragment): RNA polymerase III promoter for human U6 snRNA
   6007..6595    +  misc_feature   WPRE: woodchuck hepatitis virus posttranscriptional regulatory element
   6646..6665    +  misc_feature   cPPT/CTS (fragment): central polypurine tract and central termination sequence of HIV-1
   6667..6900    +  LTR            3' LTR (ΔU3): self-inactivating 3' long terminal repeat (LTR) from HIV-1
   6978..7099    +  polyA_signal   SV40 poly(A) signal: SV40 polyadenylation signal
   7139..7274    +  rep_origin     SV40 ori: SV40 origin of replication
   7295..7313    -  promoter       T7 promoter: promoter for bacteriophage T7 RNA polymerase
   7321..7476    +  CDS            lacZα (fragment): LacZα fragment of β-galactosidase; lacZ fragment
   7481..7909    +  rep_origin     f1 ori (sequence partly withheld): f1 bacteriophage origin of replication; arrow indicates direction of (+) strand synthesis
   7962..8066    +  promoter       AmpR promoter: bla
   8067..8927    +  CDS            AmpR: β-lactamase; bla; confers resistance to ampicillin, carbenicillin, and related antibiotics
   9098..9686    +  rep_origin     ori: high-copy-number ColE1/pMB1/pBR322/pUC origin of replication
   9869..9961    +  CDS            lacI (fragment): lac repressor; lacI; The lac repressor binds to the lac operator to inhibit transcription in E. coli. This inhibition can be relieved by adding lactose or isopropyl-β-D-thiogalactopyranoside (IPTG).
   9974..9995    +  protein_bind   CAP binding site: CAP binding activates transcription in the presence of cAMP. E. coli catabolite activator protein
  10010..10040   +  promoter       lac promoter: promoter for the E. coli lac operon
  10048..10064   +  protein_bind   lac operator: The lac repressor binds to the lac operator to inhibit transcription in E. coli. This inhibition can be relieved by adding lactose or isopropyl-β-D-thiogalactopyranoside (IPTG). lac repressor encoded by lacI
  10109..10127   +  promoter       T3 promoter: promoter for bacteriophage T3 RNA polymerase
>Addgene plasmid #141471 | TFORF0004 | depositor full sequence | sequence record 276549 | Full Sequence
TTAATGTAGTCTTATGCAATACTCTTGTAGTCTTGCAACATGGTAACGATGAGTTAGCAACATGCCTTAC
AAGGAGAGAAAAAGCACCGTGCATGCCGATTGGTGGAAGTAAGGTGGTACGATCGTGCCTTATTAGGAAG
GCAACAGACGGGTCTGACATGGATTGGACGAACCACTGAATTGCCGCATTGCAGAGATATTGTATTTAAG
TGCCTAGCTCGATACATAAACGGGTCTCTCTGGTTAGACCAGATCTGAGCCTGGGAGCTCTCTGGCTAAC
TAGGGAACCCACTGCTTAAGCCTCAATAAAGCTTGCCTTGAGTGCTTCAAGTAGTGTGTGCCCGTCTGTT
GTGTGACTCTGGTAACTAGAGATCCCTCAGACCCTTTTAGTCAGTGTGGAAAATCTCTAGCAGTGGCGCC
CGAACAGGGACTTGAAAGCGAAAGGGAAACCAGAGGAGCTCTCTCGACGCAGGACTCGGCTTGCTGAAGC
GCGCACGGCAAGAGGCGAGGGGCGGCGACTGGTGAGTACGCCAAAAATTTTGACTAGCGGAGGCTAGAAG
GAGAGAGATGGGTGCGAGAGCGTCAGTATTAAGCGGGGGAGAATTAGATCGCGATGGGAAAAAATTCGGT
TAAGGCCAGGGGGAAAGAAAAAATATAAATTAAAACATATAGTATGGGCAAGCAGGGAGCTAGAACGATT
CGCAGTTAATCCTGGCCTGTTAGAAACATCAGAAGGCTGTAGACAAATACTGGGACAGCTACAACCATCC
CTTCAGACAGGATCAGAAGAACTTAGATCATTATATAATACAGTAGCAACCCTCTATTGTGTGCATCAAA
GGATAGAGATAAAAGACACCAAGGAAGCTTTAGACAAGATAGAGGAAGAGCAAAACAAAAGTAAGACCAC
CGCACAGCAAGCGGCCGCTGATCTTCAGACCTGGAGGAGGAGATATGAGGGACAATTGGAGAAGTGAATT
ATATAAATATAAAGTAGTAAAAATTGAACCATTAGGAGTAGCACCCACCAAGGCAAAGAGAAGAGTGGTG
CAGAGAGAAAAAAGAGCAGTGGGAATAGGAGCTTTGTTCCTTGGGTTCTTGGGAGCAGCAGGAAGCACTA
TGGGCGCAGCGTCAATGACGCTGACGGTACAGGCCAGACAATTATTGTCTGGTATAGTGCAGCAGCAGAA
CAATTTGCTGAGGGCTATTGAGGCGCAACAGCATCTGTTGCAACTCACAGTCTGGGGCATCAAGCAGCTC
CAGGCAAGAATCCTGGCTGTGGAAAGATACCTAAAGGATCAACAGCTCCTGGGGATTTGGGGTTGCTCTG
GAAAACTCATTTGCACCACTGCTGTGCCTTGGAATGCTAGTTGGAGTAATAAATCTCTGGAACAGATTTG
GAATCACACGACCTGGATGGAGTGGGACAGAGAAATTAACAATTACACAAGCTTAATACACTCCTTAATT
GAAGAATCGCAAAACCAGCAAGAAAAGAATGAACAAGAATTATTGGAATTAGATAAATGGGCAAGTTTGT
GGAATTGGTTTAACATAACAAATTGGCTGTGGTATATAAAATTATTCATAATGATAGTAGGAGGCTTGGT
AGGTTTAAGAATAGTTTTTGCTGTACTTTCTATAGTGAATAGAGTTAGGCAGGGATATTCACCATTATCG
TTTCAGACCCACCTCCCAACCCCGAGGGGACCCATGCATTGCATCTCAATTAGTCAGCAACCAGGTGTGG
AAAGTCCCCAGGCTCCCCAGCAGGCAGAAGTATGCAAAGCATGCGTCTCAATTAGTCAGCAACCATAGTC
CCGCCCCTAACTCCGCCCATCCCGCCCCTAACTCCGCCCAGTTCCGCCCATTCTCCGCCCCATGGCTGAC
TAATTTTTTTTATTTATGCAGAGGCCGAGGCCGCCTCGGCCTCTGAGCTATTCCAGAAGTAGTGAGGAGG
CTTTTTTGGAGGCCTAGGCTTTTGCAAAAAGCTTTCTAGAGGTACCACCGGAGCTTACCATGACCGAGTA
CAAGCCCACGGTGCGCCTCGCCACCCGCGACGACGTCCCCAGGGCCGTACGCACCCTCGCCGCCGCGTTC
GCCGACTACCCCGCCACGCGCCACACCGTCGATCCGGACCGCCACATCGAGCGGGTCACCGAGCTGCAAG
AACTCTTCCTCACGCGCGTCGGGCTCGACATCGGCAAGGTGTGGGTCGCGGACGACGGCGCCGCCGTGGC
GGTCTGGACCACGCCGGAGAGCGTCGAAGCGGGGGCGGTGTTCGCCGAGATCGGCCCGCGCATGGCCGAG
TTGAGCGGTTCCCGGCTGGCCGCGCAGCAACAGATGGAAGGCCTCCTGGCGCCGCACCGGCCCAAGGAGC
CCGCGTGGTTCCTGGCCACCGTCGGCGTCTCGCCCGACCACCAGGGCAAGGGTCTGGGCAGCGCCGTCGT
GCTCCCCGGAGTGGAGGCGGCCGAGCGCGCCGGGGTGCCCGCCTTCCTGGAGACCTCCGCGCCCCGCAAC
CTCCCCTTCTACGAGCGGCTCGGCTTCACCGTCACCGCCGACGTCGAGGTGCCCGAAGGACCGCGCACCT
GGTGCATGACCCGCAAGCCCGGTGCCAGTTAACGAATTCTAGATCTTGAGACAAATGGCAGTATTCATCC
ACAATTTTAAAAGAAAAGGGGGGATTGGGGGGTACAGTGCAGGGGAAAGAATAGTAGACATAATAGCAAC
AGACATACAAACTAAAGAATTACAAAAACAAATTACAAAAATTCAAAATTTTCGGGTTTATTACAGGGAC
AGCAGAGATCCACTTTGGCGCCGGCTCGAGGCCTGCAGGTGCAAAGATGGATAAAGTTTTAAACAGAGAG
GAATCTTTGCAGCTAATGGACCTTCTAGGTCTTGAAAGGAGTGGGAATTGGCTCCGGTGCCCGTCAGTGG
GCAGAGCGCACATCGCCCACAGTCCCCGAGAAGTTGGGGGGAGGGGTCGGCAATTGAACCGGTGCCTAGA
GAAGGTGGCGCGGGGTAAACTGGGAAAGTGATGTCGTGTACTGGCTCCGCCTTTTTCCCGAGGGTGGGGG
AGAACCGTATATAAGTGCAGTAGTCGCCGTGAACGTTCTTTTTCGCAACGGGTTTGCCGCCAGAACACAG
GTAAGTGCCGTGTGTGGTTCCCGCGGGCCTGGCCTCTTTACGGGTTATGGCCCTTGCGTGCCTTGAATTA
CTTCCACCTGGCTGCAGTACGTGATTCTTGATCCCGAGCTTCGGGTTGGAAGTGGGTGGGAGAGTTCGAG
GCCTTGCGCTTAAGGAGCCCCTTCGCCTCGTGCTTGAGTTGAGGCCTGGCCTGGGCGCTGGGGCCGCCGC
GTGCGAATCTGGTGGCACCTTCGCGCCTGTCTCGCTGCTTTCGATAAGTCTCTAGCCATTTAAAATTTTT
GATGACCTGCTGCGACGCTTTTTTTCTGGCAAGATAGTCTTGTAAATGCGGGCCAAGATCTGCACACTGG
TATTTCGGTTTTTGGGGCCGCGGGCGGCGACGGGGCCCGTGCGTCCCAGCGCACATGTTCGGCGAGGCGG
GGCCTGCGAGCGCGGCCACCGAGAATCGGACGGGGGTAGTCTCAAGCTGGCCGGCCTGCTCTGGTGCCTG
GCCTCGCGCCGCCGTGTATCGCCCCGCCCTGGGCGGCAAGGCTGGCCCGGTCGGCACCAGTTGCGTGAGC
GGAAAGATGGCCGCTTCCCGGCCCTGCTGCAGGGAGCTCAAAATGGAGGACGCGGCGCTCGGGAGAGCGG
GCGGGTGAGTCACCCACACAAAGGAAAAGGGCCTTTCCGTCCTCAGCCGTCGCTTCATGTGACTCCACGG
AGTACCGGGCGCCGTCCAGGCACCTCGATTAGTTCTCGAGCTTTTGGAGTACGTCGTCTTTAGGTTGGGG
GGAGGGGTTTTATGCGATGGAGTTTCCCCACACTGAGTGGGTGGAGACTGAAGTTAGGCCAGCTTGGCAC
TTGATGTAATTCTCCTTGGAATTTGCCCTTTTTGAGTTTGGATCTTGGTTCATTCTCAAGCCTCAGACAG
TGGTTCAAAGTTTTTTTCTTCCATTTCAGGTGTCGTGAGGCTAGCACCGCCACCATGCGGCCCGCAGCCG
GCGCAGCCAGGAGACCGAGGTGCTGTACCAGCTGGCTCACACGCTGCCCTTCGCCCGCGGCGTCAGCGCC
CACCTGGACAAGGCCTCTATCATGCGCCTCACCATCAGCTACCTGCGCATGCACCGCCTCTGCGCCGCAG
CTGGAGCTCATTGGACACAGCATCTTTGATTTCATCCACCCCTGTGACCAAGAGGAGCTTCAGGACGCCC
TGACCCCCCAGCAGACCCTGTCCAGGAGGAAGGTGGAGGCCCCCACGGAGCGGTGCTTCTCCTTGCGCAT
GAAGAGTACACTCACCAGCCGCGGGCGCACCCTCAACCTCAAGGCGGCCACCTGGAAGGTGCTGAACTGC
TCTGGACATATGAGGGCCTACAAGCCACCTGCGCAGACTTCTCCAGCTGGGAGCCCTGACTCAGAGCCCC
CGCTGCAGTGCCTGGTGCTCATCTGCGAAGCCATCCCCCACCCAGGCAGCCTGGAGCCCCCACTGGGCCG
AGGGGCCTTCCTCAGCCGCCACAGCCTGGACATGAAGTTCACCTACTGTGACGACAGGATTGCAGAAGTG
GCTGGCTATAGTCCCGATGACCTGATCGGCTGTTCCGCCTACGAGTACATCCACGCGCTGGACTCCGATG
CGGTCAGCAAGAGCATCCACACCTTGCTGAGCAAGGGCCAGGCAGTAACAGGGCAGTATCGCTTCCTGGC
CCGGAGTGGTGGCTACCTGTGGACCCAGACCCAGGCCACAGTGGTGTCAGGGGGACGGGGCCCCCAGTCG
GAGAGTATCGTCTGTGTCCATTTTTTAATCAGCCAGGTGGAAGAGACCGGAGTGGTGCTGTCCCTGGAGC
AAACGGAGCAACACTCTCGCAGACCCATTCAGCGGGGCGCCCCCTCTCAGAAGGACACCCCTAACCCTGG
GGACAGCCTTGACACCCCTGGCCCCCGGATCCTTGCCTTCCTGCACCCGCCTTCCCTGAGCGAGGCTGCC
CTGGCCGCTGACCCCCGCCGTTTCTGCAGCCCTGACCTCCGTCGCCTCCTGGGACCCATCCTGGATGGGG
CTTCAGTAGCAGCCACTCCCAGCACCCCGCTGGCCACACGGCACCCCCAAAGTCCTCTTTCGGCTGATCT
CCCAGATGAACTACCTGTGGGCACCGAGAATGTGCACAGACTCTTCACCTCCGGGAAAGACACTGAGGCA
GTGGAGACAGATTTAGATATAGCTCAGGATGCTGATGCTCTGGATTTGGAGATGCTGGCCCCCTACATCT
CCATGGATGATGACTTCCAGCTCAACGCCAGCGAGCAGCTACCCAGGGCCTACCACAGACCTCTGGGGGC
TGTCCCCCGGCCCCGTGCTCGGAGCTTCCATGGCCTGTCACCTCCAGCCCTTGAGCCCTCCCTGCTACCC
CGCTGGGGGAGTGACCCCCGGCTGAGCTGCTCCAGCCCTTCCAGAGGGGACCCCTCAGCATCCTCTCCCA
TGGCTGGGGCTCGGAAGAGGACCCTGGCCCAGAGCTCAGAGGACGAGGACGAGGGAGTGGAGCTGCTGGG
AGTGAGACCTCCCAAAAGGTCCCCCAGCCCAGAACACGAAAACTTTCTGCTCTTTCCTCTCAGCCTGAGT
TTCCTTCTGACAGGAGGACCAGCCCCAGGGAGCCTGCAGGACCCCAGCACCCCACTCCTGAACCTGAATG
AGCCCCTGGGTTTTCACTTTGTCACCCAGTCTGGAGTGCAGTGGCACAAACACAGCTCACCGCAGCCTCG
ACCTCCTGGGCTCAAGTAGTAATGAACTAGTCCGTAACTTGAAAGTATTTCGATTTCTTGGCTTTATATA
TCTTGTGGAAAGGACGAGATAACGCTAACCACAAGGTATTTACGCGTTAAGTCGACAATCAACCTCTGGA
TTACAAAATTTGTGAAAGATTGACTGGTATTCTTAACTATGTTGCTCCTTTTACGCTATGTGGATACGCT
GCTTTAATGCCTTTGTATCATGCTATTGCTTCCCGTATGGCTTTCATTTTCTCCTCCTTGTATAAATCCT
GGTTGCTGTCTCTTTATGAGGAGTTGTGGCCCGTTGTCAGGCAACGTGGCGTGGTGTGCACTGTGTTTGC
TGACGCAACCCCCACTGGTTGGGGCATTGCCACCACCTGTCAGCTCCTTTCCGGGACTTTCGCTTTCCCC
CTCCCTATTGCCACGGCGGAACTCATCGCCGCCTGCCTTGCCCGCTGCTGGACAGGGGCTCGGCTGTTGG
GCACTGACAATTCCGTGGTGTTGTCGGGGAAATCATCGTCCTTTCCTTGGCTGCTCGCCTGTGTTGCCAC
CTGGATTCTGCGCGGGACGTCCTTCTGCTACGTCCCTTCGGCCCTCAATCCAGCGGACCTTCCTTCCCGC
GGCCTGCTGCCGGCTCTGCGGCCTCTTCCGCGTCTTCGCCTTCGCCCTCAGACGAGTCGGATCTCCCTTT
GGGCCGCCTCCCCGCGTCGACTTTAAGACCAATGACTTACAAGGCAGCTGTAGATCTTAGCCACTTTTTA
AAAGAAAAGGGGGGACTGGAAGGGCTAATTCACTCCCAACGAAGACAAGATCTGCTTTTTGCTTGTACTG
GGTCTCTCTGGTTAGACCAGATCTGAGCCTGGGAGCTCTCTGGCTAACTAGGGAACCCACTGCTTAAGCC
TCAATAAAGCTTGCCTTGAGTGCTTCAAGTAGTGTGTGCCCGTCTGTTGTGTGACTCTGGTAACTAGAGA
TCCCTCAGACCCTTTTAGTCAGTGTGGAAAATCTCTAGCAGTACGTATAGTAGTTCATGTCATCTTATTA
TTCAGTATTTATAACTTGCAAAGAAATGAATATCAGAGAGTGAGAGGAACTTGTTTATTGCAGCTTATAA
TGGTTACAAATAAAGCAATAGCATCACAAATTTCACAAATAAAGCATTTTTTTCACTGCATTCTAGTTGT
GGTTTGTCCAAACTCATCAATGTATCTTATCATGTCTGGCTCTAGCTATCCCGCCCCTAACTCCGCCCAT
CCCGCCCCTAACTCCGCCCAGTTCCGCCCATTCTCCGCCCCATGGCTGACTAATTTTTTTTATTTATGCA
GAGGCCGAGGCCGCCTCGGCCTCTGAGCTATTCCAGAAGTAGTGAGGAGGCTTTTTTGGAGGCCTAGGGA
CGTACCCAATTCGCCCTATAGTGAGTCGTATTACGCGCGCTCACTGGCCGTCGTTTTACAACGTCGTGAC
TGGGAAAACCCTGGCGTTACCCAACTTAATCGCCTTGCAGCACATCCCCCTTTCGCCAGCTGGCGTAATA
GCGAAGAGGCCCGCACCGATCGCCCTTCCCAACAGTTGCGCAGCCTGAATGGCGAATGGG
[124 nt withheld, positions 7481-7604]
C
[91 nt withheld, positions 7606-7696]
A
[49 nt withheld, positions 7698-7746]
CCTTTGACGTTGGAGTCCACGTTCTTT
[37 nt withheld, positions 7774-7810]
ACCCTATCTCGGTCTATTCTTTTGATTTATAAGGGATTTTGCCGATTTCGGCCTATTGGTTAAAAAATGA
GCTGATTTAACAAAAATTTAACGCGAATTTTAACAAAATATTAACGCTTACAATTTAGGTGGCACTTTTC
GGGGAAATGTGCGCGGAACCCCTATTTGTTTATTTTTCTAAATACATTCAAATATGTATCCGCTCATGAG
ACAATAACCCTGATAAATGCTTCAATAATATTGAAAAAGGAAGAGTATGAGTATTCAACATTTCCGTGTC
GCCCTTATTCCCTTTTTTGCGGCATTTTGCCTTCCTGTTTTTGCTCACCCAGAAACGCTGGTGAAAGTAA
AAGATGCTGAAGATCAGTTGGGTGCACGAGTGGGTTACATCGAACTGGATCTCAACAGCGGTAAGATCCT
TGAGAGTTTTCGCCCCGAAGAACGTTTTCCAATGATGAGCACTTTTAAAGTTCTGCTATGTGGCGCGGTA
TTATCCCGTATTGACGCCGGGCAAGAGCAACTCGGTCGCCGCATACACTATTCTCAGAATGACTTGGTTG
AGTACTCACCAGTCACAGAAAAGCATCTTACGGATGGCATGACAGTAAGAGAATTATGCAGTGCTGCCAT
AACCATGAGTGATAACACTGCGGCCAACTTACTTCTGACAACGATCGGAGGACCGAAGGAGCTAACCGCT
TTTTTGCACAACATGGGGGATCATGTAACTCGCCTTGATCGTTGGGAACCGGAGCTGAATGAAGCCATAC
CAAACGACGAGCGTGACACCACGATGCCTGTAGCAATGGCAACAACGTTGCGCAAACTATTAACTGGCGA
ACTACTTACTCTAGCTTCCCGGCAACAATTAATAGACTGGATGGAGGCGGATAAAGTTGCAGGACCACTT
CTGCGCTCGGCCCTTCCGGCTGGCTGGTTTATTGCTGATAAATCTGGAGCCGGTGAGCGTGGGTCTCGCG
GTATCATTGCAGCACTGGGGCCAGATGGTAAGCCCTCCCGTATCGTAGTTATCTACACGACGGGGAGTCA
GGCAACTATGGATGAACGAAATAGACAGATCGCTGAGATAGGTGCCTCACTGATTAAGCATTGGTAACTG
TCAGACCAAGTTTACTCATATATACTTTAGATTGATTTAAAACTTCATTTTTAATTTAAAAGGATCTAGG
TGAAGATCCTTTTTGATAATCTCATGACCAAAATCCCTTAACGTGAGTTTTCGTTCCACTGAGCGTCAGA
CCCCGTAGAAAAGATCAAAGGATCTTCTTGAGATCCTTTTTTTCTGCGCGTAATCTGCTGCTTGCAAACA
AAAAAACCACCGCTACCAGCGGTGGTTTGTTTGCCGGATCAAGAGCTACCAACTCTTTTTCCGAAGGTAA
CTGGCTTCAGCAGAGCGCAGATACCAAATACTGTTCTTCTAGTGTAGCCGTAGTTAGGCCACCACTTCAA
GAACTCTGTAGCACCGCCTACATACCTCGCTCTGCTAATCCTGTTACCAGTGGCTGCTGCCAGTGGCGAT
AAGTCGTGTCTTACCGGGTTGGACTCAAGACGATAGTTACCGGATAAGGCGCAGCGGTCGGGCTGAACGG
GGGGTTCGTGCACACAGCCCAGCTTGGAGCGAACGACCTACACCGAACTGAGATACCTACAGCGTGAGCT
ATGAGAAAGCGCCACGCTTCCCGAAGGGAGAAAGGCGGACAGGTATCCGGTAAGCGGCAGGGTCGGAACA
GGAGAGCGCACGAGGGAGCTTCCAGGGGGAAACGCCTGGTATCTTTATAGTCCTGTCGGGTTTCGCCACC
TCTGACTTGAGCGTCGATTTTTGTGATGCTCGTCAGGGGGGCGGAGCCTATGGAAAAACGCCAGCAACGC
GGCCTTTTTACGGTTCCTGGCCTTTTGCTGGCCTTTTGCTCACATGTTCTTTCCTGCGTTATCCCCTGAT
TCTGTGGATAACCGTATTACCGCCTTTGAGTGAGCTGATACCGCTCGCCGCAGCCGAACGACCGAGCGCA
GCGAGTCAGTGAGCGAGGAAGCGGAAGAGCGCCCAATACGCAAACCGCCTCTCCCCGCGCGTTGGCCGAT
TCATTAATGCAGCTGGCACGACAGGTTTCCCGACTGGAAAGCGGGCAGTGAGCGCAACGCAATTAATGTG
AGTTAGCTCACTCATTAGGCACCCCAGGCTTTACACTTTATGCTTCCGGCTCGTATGTTGTGTGGAATTG
TGAGCGGATAACAATTTCACACAGGAAACAGCTATGACCATGATTACGCCAAGCGCGCAATTAACCCTCA
CTAAAGGGAACAAAAGCTGGAGCTGCAAGC
