>Addgene plasmid #141471 | TFORF0004 | depositor partial sequence | sequence record 276550 | Insert
ACCGCCACCATGCGGCCCGCAGCCGGCGCAGCCAGGAGACCGAGGTGCTGTACCAGCTGGCTCACACGCT
GCCCTTCGCCCGCGGCGTCAGCGCCCACCTGGACAAGGCCTCTATCATGCGCCTCACCATCAGCTACCTG
CGCATGCACCGCCTCTGCGCCGCAGCTGGAGCTCATTGGACACAGCATCTTTGATTTCATCCACCCCTGT
GACCAAGAGGAGCTTCAGGACGCCCTGACCCCCCAGCAGACCCTGTCCAGGAGGAAGGTGGAGGCCCCCA
CGGAGCGGTGCTTCTCCTTGCGCATGAAGAGTACACTCACCAGCCGCGGGCGCACCCTCAACCTCAAGGC
GGCCACCTGGAAGGTGCTGAACTGCTCTGGACATATGAGGGCCTACAAGCCACCTGCGCAGACTTCTCCA
GCTGGGAGCCCTGACTCAGAGCCCCCGCTGCAGTGCCTGGTGCTCATCTGCGAAGCCATCCCCCACCCAG
GCAGCCTGGAGCCCCCACTGGGCCGAGGGGCCTTCCTCAGCCGCCACAGCCTGGACATGAAGTTCACCTA
CTGTGACGACAGGATTGCAGAAGTGGCTGGCTATAGTCCCGATGACCTGATCGGCTGTTCCGCCTACGAG
TACATCCACGCGCTGGACTCCGATGCGGTCAGCAAGAGCATCCACACCTTGCTGAGCAAGGGCCAGGCAG
TAACAGGGCAGTATCGCTTCCTGGCCCGGAGTGGTGGCTACCTGTGGACCCAGACCCAGGCCACAGTGGT
GTCAGGGGGACGGGGCCCCCAGTCGGAGAGTATCGTCTGTGTCCATTTTTTAATCAGCCAGGTGGAAGAG
ACCGGAGTGGTGCTGTCCCTGGAGCAAACGGAGCAACACTCTCGCAGACCCATTCAGCGGGGCGCCCCCT
CTCAGAAGGACACCCCTAACCCTGGGGACAGCCTTGACACCCCTGGCCCCCGGATCCTTGCCTTCCTGCA
CCCGCCTTCCCTGAGCGAGGCTGCCCTGGCCGCTGACCCCCGCCGTTTCTGCAGCCCTGACCTCCGTCGC
CTCCTGGGACCCATCCTGGATGGGGCTTCAGTAGCAGCCACTCCCAGCACCCCGCTGGCCACACGGCACC
CCCAAAGTCCTCTTTCGGCTGATCTCCCAGATGAACTACCTGTGGGCACCGAGAATGTGCACAGACTCTT
CACCTCCGGGAAAGACACTGAGGCAGTGGAGACAGATTTAGATATAGCTCAGGATGCTGATGCTCTGGAT
TTGGAGATGCTGGCCCCCTACATCTCCATGGATGATGACTTCCAGCTCAACGCCAGCGAGCAGCTACCCA
GGGCCTACCACAGACCTCTGGGGGCTGTCCCCCGGCCCCGTGCTCGGAGCTTCCATGGCCTGTCACCTCC
AGCCCTTGAGCCCTCCCTGCTACCCCGCTGGGGGAGTGACCCCCGGCTGAGCTGCTCCAGCCCTTCCAGA
GGGGACCCCTCAGCATCCTCTCCCATGGCTGGGGCTCGGAAGAGGACCCTGGCCCAGAGCTCAGAGGACG
AGGACGAGGGAGTGGAGCTGCTGGGAGTGAGACCTCCCAAAAGGTCCCCCAGCCCAGAACACGAAAACTT
TCTGCTCTTTCCTCTCAGCCTGAGTTTCCTTCTGACAGGAGGACCAGCCCCAGGGAGCCTGCAGGACCCC
AGCACCCCACTCCTGAACCTGAATGAGCCCCTGGGTTTTCACTTTGTCACCCAGTCTGGAGTGCAGTGGC
ACAAACACAGCTCACCGCAGCCTCGACCTCCTGGGCTCAAGTAGTAATGAACTAGTCCGTAACTTGAAAG
TATTTCGATTTCTTGGCTTTATATATCTTGTGGAAAGGACGAGATAACGCTAACCACAAGGTATTT
