>Addgene plasmid #141471 | TFORF0004 | depositor partial sequence | sequence record 276551 | Barcode
GATAACGCTAACCACAAGGTATTT
