>Addgene plasmid #141471 | TFORF0004 | addgene partial sequence | sequence record 313857 | WPRE-R 5'-CATAGCGTAAAAGGAGCAACA-3'
TTTTGTAATCCAGAGGTTGATTGTCGACTTAACGCGTAAATACCTTGTGGTTAGCGTTATCTCGTCCTTT
CCACAAGATATATAAAGCCAAGAAATCGAAATACTTTCAAGTTACGGACTAGTTCATTACTACTTGAGCC
CAGGAGGTCGAGGCTGCGGTGAGCTGTGTTTGTGCCACTGCACTCCAGACTGGGTGACAAAGTGAAAACC
CAGGGGCTCATTCAGGTTCAGGAGTGGGGTGCTGGGGTCCTGCAGGCTCCCTGGGGCTGGTCCTCCTGTC
AGAAGGAAACTCAGGCTGAGAGGAAAGAGCAGAAAGTTTTCGTGTTCTGGGCTGGGGGACCTTTTGGGAG
GTCTCACTCCCAGCAGCTCCACTCCCTCGTCCTCGTCCTCTGAGCTCTGGGCCAGGGTCCTCTTCCGAGC
CCCAGCCATGGGAGAGGATGCTGAGGGGTCCCCTCTGGAAGGGCTGGAGCAGCTCAGCCGGGGGTCACTC
CCCCAGCGGGGTAGCAGGGAGGGCTCAAGGGCTGGAGGTGACAGGCCATGGAAGCTCCGAGCACGGGGCC
GGGGGACAGCCCCCAGAGGTCTGTGGTAGGCCCTGGGTAGCTGCTCGCTGGCGTTGAGCTGGAAGTCATC
ATCCATGGAGATGTAGGGGGCCAGCATCTCCAAATCCAGAGCATCAGCATCCTGAGCTATATCTAAATCT
GTCTCCACTGCCTCAGTGTCTTTCCCGGA
